Addgene plasmid #116176: pHAGE-BRAF-L584F
Purpose: Lentiviral expression of BRAF L584F
Depositing lab: Gordon Mills & Kenneth Scott. Depositing organization: Baylor College of Medicine. Publication: Systematic Functional Annotation of Somatic Mutations in Cancer. Ng PK, Li J, Jeong KJ, Shao S, Chen H, Tsang YH, Sengupta S, Wang Z, Bhavana VH, Tran R, Soewito S, Minussi DC, Moreno D, Kong K, Dogruluk T, Lu H, Gao J, Tokheim C, Zhou DC, Johnson AM, Zeng J, Ip CKM, Ju Z, Wester M, Yu S, Li Y, Vellano CP, Schultz N, Karchin R, Ding L, Lu Y, Cheung LWT, Chen K, Shaw KR, Meric-Bernstam F, Scott KL, Yi S, Sahni N, Liang H, Mills GB. Cancer Cell. 2018 Mar 12;33(3):450-462.e10. doi: 10.1016/j.ccell.2018.01.021. PubMed 29533785.
Backbone
  Vector backbone: pHAGE
  Vector type: Lentiviral
Growth in bacteria
  Bacterial resistance: Ampicillin, 100 μg/mL
  Growth temperature: 37°C
  Growth strain: Stbl3
  Copy number: High Copy
Gene/Insert
  Gene/Insert name: BRAF
  Species: H. sapiens (human)
  Mutation: L584F
  Entrez Gene: BRAF (a.k.a. B-RAF1, B-raf, BRAF-1, BRAF1, NS7, RAFB1)
  Cloning method: Gateway Cloning
Terms and licenses: Academic/Nonprofit Terms; Industry Terms: Not Available to Industry
How to cite: pHAGE-BRAF-L584F was a gift from Gordon Mills & Kenneth Scott (Addgene plasmid # 116176 ; http://n2t.net/addgene:116176 ; RRID:Addgene_116176)
