[The description below was written by a language model from this plasmid's Addgene catalogue record and pLannotate feature annotations shown in this document.]
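Description:
pHAGE-BRAF-L584F is an HIV-1-based lentiviral expression plasmid carrying the human BRAF kinase with the L584F substitution, built on the pHAGE backbone by Gateway cloning. In bacteria it is maintained through a high-copy ColE1/pUC-type origin and selected with ampicillin via the bla gene. The record lists a recombination-deficient strain as the propagation host, as is usual for LTR-containing vectors.

The viral portion comprises a truncated 5' LTR, the Ψ packaging signal with an adjoining gag fragment, the Rev response element for Rev-dependent nuclear export of the genomic RNA, and a cPPT/CTS element that aids nuclear import of the reverse-transcribed genome. It ends in a ΔU3 self-inactivating 3' LTR, so the integrated provirus lacks LTR promoter activity. Expression therefore comes from the internal human EF-1α promoter, which drives the BRAF open reading frame flanked by attB1 and attB2 sites left by the Gateway reaction. Downstream lie short T3 and T7 promoter sequences, an attB4 fragment and a V5 epitope sequence. The annotation places V5 well beyond attB2, and the record does not say whether it is fused in frame to BRAF. An EMCV IRES then allows translation of puromycin N-acetyltransferase from the same transcript, permitting puromycin selection of transduced cells, and a WPRE enhances transcript expression. Small lac, SV40 and nef fragments elsewhere appear to be backbone remnants.

The stated purpose is lentiviral expression of BRAF L584F. The plasmid belongs to a collection made for systematic functional annotation of somatic cancer mutations, in which stable expression of a variant in mammalian cells allows its effects to be assessed. Packaging functions are not encoded on this plasmid and must be supplied in trans.
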