Features (pLannotate 1.2.2; 30 found; start..end, strand, type, name):
      1..118     +  misc_feature   cPPT/CTS: central polypurine tract and central termination sequence of HIV-1
    166..1344    +  promoter       EF-1α promoter: strong constitutive promoter for human elongation factor EF-1α
   1365..1385    +  protein_bind   attB1: mutant version of attB; core recombination site for the Gateway® BP reaction BP Clonase™
   1391..3688    +  CDS            BRAF: BRAF_HUMAN - Also known as BRAF1, RAFB1. Experimental evidence at protein level: Swiss-Prot protein existence level 1. Protein kinase involved in the transduction of mitogenic signals from the cell membrane to the nucleus (Probable). Phosphorylates MAP2K1, and thereby activates the MAP kinase signal transduction pathway (PubMed:21441910, PubMed:29433126). May play a role in the postsynaptic responses of hippocampal neurons (PubMed:1508179). From Homo sapiens (Human).
   3693..3717    -  protein_bind   attB2: mutant version of attB; recombination site for the Gateway® BP reaction BP Clonase™
   3725..3743    +  promoter       T3 promoter: promoter for bacteriophage T3 RNA polymerase
   3769..3787    -  promoter       T7 promoter: promoter for bacteriophage T7 RNA polymerase
   3793..3811    -  protein_bind   attB4 (fragment): mutant version of attB; core recombination site for the Gateway® BP reaction BP Clonase™
   3867..3908    +  CDS            V5 tag: epitope tag from simian virus 5
   4034..4496    +  misc_feature   IRES: internal ribosome entry site (IRES) of the encephalomyocarditis virus (EMCV)
   4510..5107    +  CDS            PuroR (fragment): puromycin N-acetyltransferase; pac from Streptomyces; confers resistance to puromycin
   5123..5711    +  misc_feature   WPRE: woodchuck hepatitis virus posttranscriptional regulatory element
   5719..5784    +  CDS            nef (fragment): NEF_HV1Z2 - Experimental evidence at protein level: Swiss-Prot protein existence level 1. Extracellular Nef protein targets CD4(+) T-lymphocytes for apoptosis by interacting with CXCR4 surface receptors. From Human immunodeficiency virus type 1 group M subtype D (isolate Z2/CDC-Z34) (HIV-1).
   5786..6019    +  LTR            3' LTR (ΔU3): self-inactivating 3' long terminal repeat (LTR) from HIV-1
   6224..6328    +  promoter       AmpR promoter: bla
   6329..7189    +  CDS            AmpR: β-lactamase; bla; confers resistance to ampicillin, carbenicillin, and related antibiotics
   7360..7948    +  rep_origin     ori: high-copy-number ColE1/pMB1/pBR322/pUC origin of replication
   8131..8185    +  CDS            lacI (fragment): lac repressor; lacI; The lac repressor binds to the lac operator to inhibit transcription in E. coli. This inhibition can be relieved by adding lactose or isopropyl-β-D-thiogalactopyranoside (IPTG).
   8191..8284    +  rep_origin     SV40 ori (fragment): SV40 origin of replication
   8309..8346    +  CDS            lacI (fragment): lac repressor; lacI; The lac repressor binds to the lac operator to inhibit transcription in E. coli. This inhibition can be relieved by adding lactose or isopropyl-β-D-thiogalactopyranoside (IPTG).
   8359..8380    +  protein_bind   CAP binding site: CAP binding activates transcription in the presence of cAMP. E. coli catabolite activator protein
   8395..8425    +  promoter       lac promoter: promoter for the E. coli lac operon
   8429..8451    +  protein_bind   lac operator (fragment): The lac repressor binds to the lac operator to inhibit transcription in E. coli. This inhibition can be relieved by adding lactose or isopropyl-β-D-thiogalactopyranoside (IPTG). lac repressor encoded by lacI
   8483..8566    +  polyA_signal   SV40 poly(A) signal (fragment): SV40 polyadenylation signal
   8733..9062    +  CDS            nef (fragment): NEF_HV1BR - Experimental evidence at protein level: Swiss-Prot protein existence level 1. Extracellular Nef protein targets CD4(+) T-lymphocytes for apoptosis by interacting with CXCR4 surface receptors (PubMed:14990729). From Human immunodeficiency virus type 1 group M subtype B (isolate BRU/LAI) (HIV-1).
   9110..9367    +  LTR            5' LTR (truncated): truncated 5' long terminal repeat (LTR) from HIV-1
   9414..9539    +  misc_feature   HIV-1 Ψ: packaging signal of human immunodeficiency virus type 1
   9523..9861    +  CDS            HIV-1 gag (fragment): gag protein from human immunodeficiency virus 1; gag
  10036..10269   +  misc_feature   RRE: The Rev response element (RRE) of HIV-1 allows for Rev-dependent mRNA export from the nucleus to the cytoplasm.
  10646..10746   +  CDS            Rev (fragment): human immunodeficiency virus 1 (HIV-1) Rev protein; rev; enhances nuclear export of unspliced and incompletely spliced viral mRNAs
>Addgene plasmid #116176 | pHAGE-BRAF-L584F | addgene full sequence | sequence record 250682 | Addgene NGS Result
TTTTAAAAGAAAAGGGGGGATTGGGGGGTACAGTGCAGGGGAAAGAATAGTAGACATAATAGCAACAGAC
ATACAAACTAAAGAATTACAAAAACAAATTACAAAAATTCAAAATTTTCGGGTTTATTACAGGGACAGCA
GAGATCCAGTTTGGACTAGTCGTGAGGCTCCGGTGCCCGTCAGTGGGCAGAGCGCACATCGCCCACAGTC
CCCGAGAAGTTGGGGGGAGGGGTCGGCAATTGAACCGGTGCCTAGAGAAGGTGGCGCGGGGTAAACTGGG
AAAGTGATGTCGTGTACTGGCTCCGCCTTTTTCCCGAGGGTGGGGGAGAACCGTATATAAGTGCAGTAGT
CGCCGTGAACGTTCTTTTTCGCAACGGGTTTGCCGCCAGAACACAGGTAAGTGCCGTGTGTGGTTCCCGC
GGGCCTGGCCTCTTTACGGGTTATGGCCCTTGCGTGCCTTGAATTACTTCCACCTGGCTGCAGTACGTGA
TTCTTGATCCCGAGCTTCGGGTTGGAAGTGGGTGGGAGAGTTCGAGGCCTTGCGCTTAAGGAGCCCCTTC
GCCTCGTGCTTGAGTTGAGGCCTGGCCTGGGCGCTGGGGCCGCCGCGTGCGAATCTGGTGGCACCTTCGC
GCCTGTCTCGCTGCTTTCGATAAGTCTCTAGCCATTTAAAATTTTTGATGACCTGCTGCGACGCTTTTTT
TCTGGCAAGATAGTCTTGTAAATGCGGGCCAAGATCTGCACACTGGTATTTCGGTTTTTGGGGCCGCGGG
CGGCGACGGGGCCCGTGCGTCCCAGCGCACATGTTCGGCGAGGCGGGGCCTGCGAGCGCGGCCACCGAGA
ATCGGACGGGGGTAGTCTCAAGCTGGCCGGCCTGCTCTGGTGCCTGGCCTCGCGCCGCCGTGTATCGCCC
CGCCCTGGGCGGCAAGGCTGGCCCGGTCGGCACCAGTTGCGTGAGCGGAAAGATGGCCGCTTCCCGGCCC
TGCTGCAGGGAGCTCAAAATGGAGGACGCGGCGCTCGGGAGAGCGGGCGGGTGAGTCACCCACACAAAGG
AAAAGGGCCTTTCCGTCCTCAGCCGTCGCTTCATGTGACTCCACGGAGTACCGGGCGCCGTCCAGGCACC
TCGATTAGTTCTCGAGCTTTTGGAGTACGTCGTCTTTAGGTTGGGGGGAGGGGTTTTATGCGATGGAGTT
TCCCCACACTGAGTGGGTGGAGACTGAAGTTAGGCCAGCTTGGCACTTGATGTAATTCTCCTTGGAATTT
GCCCTTTTTGAGTTTGGATCTTGGTTCATTCTCAAGCCTCAGACAGTGGTTCAAAGTTTTTTTCTTCCAT
TTCAGGTGTCGTGAAGCGGCCCTGCAGATATCAACAAGTTTGTACAAAAAAGCAGGCACCATGGCGGCGC
TGAGCGGTGGCGGTGGTGGCGGCGCGGAGCCGGGCCAGGCTCTGTTCAACGGGGACATGGAGCCCGAGGC
CGGCGCCGGCGCCGGCGCCGCGGCCTCTTCGGCTGCGGACCCTGCCATTCCGGAGGAGGTGTGGAATATC
AAACAAATGATTAAGTTGACACAGGAACATATAGAGGCCCTATTGGACAAATTTGGTGGGGAGCATAATC
CACCATCAATATATCTGGAGGCCTATGAAGAATACACCAGCAAGCTAGATGCACTCCAACAAAGAGAACA
ACAGTTATTGGAATCTCTGGGGAACGGAACTGATTTTTCTGTTTCTAGCTCTGCATCAATGGATACCGTT
ACATCTTCTTCCTCTTCTAGCCTTTCAGTGCTACCTTCATCTCTTTCAGTTTTTCAAAATCCCACAGATG
TGGCACGGAGCAACCCCAAGTCACCACAAAAACCTATCGTTAGAGTCTTCCTGCCCAACAAACAGAGGAC
AGTGGTACCTGCAAGGTGTGGAGTTACAGTCCGAGACAGTCTAAAGAAAGCACTGATGATGAGAGGTCTA
ATCCCAGAGTGCTGTGCTGTTTACAGAATTCAGGATGGAGAGAAGAAACCAATTGGTTGGGACACTGATA
TTTCCTGGCTTACTGGAGAAGAATTGCATGTGGAAGTGTTGGAGAATGTTCCACTTACAACACACAACTT
TGTACGAAAAACGTTTTTCACCTTAGCATTTTGTGACTTTTGTCGAAAGCTGCTTTTCCAGGGTTTCCGC
TGTCAAACATGTGGTTATAAATTTCACCAGCGTTGTAGTACAGAAGTTCCACTGATGTGTGTTAATTATG
ACCAACTTGATTTGCTGTTTGTCTCCAAGTTCTTTGAACACCACCCAATACCACAGGAAGAGGCGTCCTT
AGCAGAGACTGCCCTAACATCTGGATCATCCCCTTCCGCACCCGCCTCGGACTCTATTGGGCCCCAAATT
CTCACCAGTCCGTCTCCTTCAAAATCCATTCCAATTCCACAGCCCTTCCGACCAGCAGATGAAGATCATC
GAAATCAATTTGGGCAACGAGACCGATCCTCATCAGCTCCCAATGTGCATATAAACACAATAGAACCTGT
CAATATTGATGACTTGATTAGAGACCAAGGATTTCGTGGTGATGGAGGATCAACCACAGGTTTGTCTGCT
ACCCCCCCTGCCTCATTACCTGGCTCACTAACTAACGTGAAAGCCTTACAGAAATCTCCAGGACCTCAGC
GAGAAAGGAAGTCATCTTCATCCTCAGAAGACAGGAATCGAATGAAAACACTTGGTAGACGGGACTCGAG
TGATGATTGGGAGATTCCTGATGGGCAGATTACAGTGGGACAAAGAATTGGATCTGGATCATTTGGAACA
GTCTACAAGGGAAAGTGGCATGGTGATGTGGCAGTGAAAATGTTGAATGTGACAGCACCTACACCTCAGC
AGTTACAAGCCTTCAAAAATGAAGTAGGAGTACTCAGGAAAACACGACATGTGAATATCCTACTCTTCAT
GGGCTATTCCACAAAGCCACAACTGGCTATTGTTACCCAGTGGTGTGAGGGCTCCAGCTTGTATCACCAT
CTCCATATCATTGAGACCAAATTTGAGATGATCAAACTTATAGATATTGCACGACAGACTGCACAGGGCA
TGGATTACTTACACGCCAAGTCAATCATCCACAGAGACCTCAAGAGTAATAATATATTTTTTCATGAAGA
CCTCACAGTAAAAATAGGTGATTTTGGTCTAGCTACAGTGAAATCTCGATGGAGTGGGTCCCATCAGTTT
GAACAGTTGTCTGGATCCATTTTGTGGATGGCACCAGAAGTCATCAGAATGCAAGATAAAAATCCATACA
GCTTTCAGTCAGATGTATATGCATTTGGAATTGTTCTGTATGAATTGATGACTGGACAGTTACCTTATTC
AAACATCAACAACAGGGACCAGATAATTTTTATGGTGGGACGAGGATACCTGTCTCCAGATCTCAGTAAG
GTACGGAGTAACTGTCCAAAAGCCATGAAGAGATTAATGGCAGAGTGCCTCAAAAAGAAAAGAGATGAGA
GACCACTCTTTCCCCAAATTCTCGCCTCTATTGAGCTGCTGGCCCGCTCATTGCCAAAAATTCACCGCAG
TGCATCAGAACCCTCCTTGAATCGGGCTGGTTTCCAAACAGAGGATTTTAGTCTATATGCTTGTGCTTCT
CCAAAAACACCCATCCAGGCAGGGGGATATGGTGCGTTTCCTGTCCACTAGAACCCAGCTTTCTTGTACA
AAGTGGTGATATCCAATTAACCCTCACTAAAGGAAATTAGTTGAAAGTATGAGAAAGCCCTATAGTGAGT
CGTATTACCACCCAACTTTTCTATACAAAGTGGTTGATATCCAGCACAGTGGCGGCCGCTCGAGTCTAGA
GGGCCCGCGGTTCGAAGGTAAGCCTATCCCTAACCCTCTCCTCGGTCTCGATTCTACGCGTACCGGTTAG
TAATGAGATCCCTCCCCCCCCCCTAACGTTACTGGCCGAAGCCGCTTGGAATAAGGCCGGTGTGCGTTTG
TCTATATGTTATTTTCCACCATATTGCCGTCTTTTGGCAATGTGAGGGCCCGGAAACCTGGCCCTGTCTT
CTTGACGAGCATTCCTAGGGGTCTTTCCCCTCTCGCCAAAGGAATGCAAGGTCTGTTGAATGTCGTGAAG
GAAGCAGTTCCTCTGGAAGCTTCTTGAAGACAAACAACGTCTGTAGCGACCCTTTGCAGGCAGCGGAACC
CCCCACCTGGCGACAGGTGCCTCTGCGGCCAAAAGCCACGTGTATAAGATACACCTGCAAAGGCGGCACA
ACCCCAGTGCCACGTTGTGAGTTGGATAGTTGTGGAAAGAGTCAAATGGCTCTCCTCAAGCGTATTCAAC
AAGGGGCTGAAGGATGCCCAGAAGGTACCCCATTGTATGGGATCTGATCTGGGGCCTCGGTGCACATGCT
TTACATGTGTTTAGTCGAGGTTAAAAAAACGTCTAGGCCCCCCGAACCACGGGGACGTGGTTTTCCTTTG
AAAAACACGATGATAATATGGCCACACATATGACCGAGTACAAGCCCACGGTGCGCCTCGCCACCCGCGA
CGACGTCCCCAGGGCCGTACGCACCCTCGCCGCCGCGTTCGCCGACTACCCCGCCACGCGCCACACCGTC
GATCCGGACCGCCACATCGAGCGGGTCACCGAGCTGCAAGAACTCTTCCTCACGCGCGTCGGGCTCGACA
TCGGCAAGGTGTGGGTCGCGGACGACGGCGCCGCGGTGGCGGTCTGGACCACGCCGGAGAGCGTCGAAGC
GGGGGCGGTGTTCGCCGAGATCGGCCCGCGCATGGCCGAGTTGAGCGGTTCCCGGCTGGCCGCGCAGCAA
CAGATGGAAGGCCTCCTGGCGCCGCACCGGCCCAAGGAGCCCGCGTGGTTCCTGGCCACCGTCGGCGTCT
CGCCCGACCACCAGGGCAAGGGTCTGGGCAGCGCCGTCGTGCTCCCCGGAGTGGAGGCGGCCGAGCGCGC
CGGGGTGCCCGCCTTCCTGGAGACCTCCGCGCCCCGCAACCTCCCCTTCTACGAGCGGCTCGGCTTCACC
GTCACCGCCGACGTCGAGGTGCCCGAAGGACCGCGCACCTGGTGCATGACCCGCAAGCCCGGTGCCTAAA
TCGATAGATCCTAATCAACCTCTGGATTACAAAATTTGTGAAAGATTGACTGGTATTCTTAACTATGTTG
CTCCTTTTACGCTATGTGGATACGCTGCTTTAATGCCTTTGTATCATGCTATTGCTTCCCGTATGGCTTT
CATTTTCTCCTCCTTGTATAAATCCTGGTTGCTGTCTCTTTATGAGGAGTTGTGGCCCGTTGTCAGGCAA
CGTGGCGTGGTGTGCACTGTGTTTGCTGACGCAACCCCCACTGGTTGGGGCATTGCCACCACCTGTCAGC
TCCTTTCCGGGACTTTCGCTTTCCCCCTCCCTATTGCCACGGCGGAACTCATCGCCGCCTGCCTTGCCCG
CTGCTGGACAGGGGCTCGGCTGTTGGGCACTGACAATTCCGTGGTGTTGTCGGGGAAATCATCGTCCTTT
CCTTGGCTGCTCGCCTGTGTTGCCACCTGGATTCTGCGCGGGACGTCCTTCTGCTACGTCCCTTCGGCCC
TCAATCCAGCGGACCTTCCTTCCCGCGGCCTGCTGCCGGCTCTGCGGCCTCTTCCGCGTCTTCGCCTTCG
CCCTCAGACGAGTCGGATCTCCCTTTGGGCCGCCTCCCCGCCTGAGATCCTTTAAGACCAATGACTTACA
AGGCAGCTGTAGATCTTAGCCACTTTTTAAAAGAAAAGGGGGGACTGGAAGGGCTAATTCACTCCCAACG
AAGACAAGATCTGCTTTTTGCTTGTACTGGGTCTCTCTGGTTAGACCAGATCTGAGCCTGGGAGCTCTCT
GGCTAACTAGGGAACCCACTGCTTAAGCCTCAATAAAGCTTGCCTTGAGTGCTTCAAGTAGTGTGTGCCC
GTCTGTTGTGTGACTCTGGTAACTAGAGATCCCTCAGACCCTTTTAGTCAGTGTGGAAAATCTCTAGCAG
TAGTAGTTCATGTCATCTTATTATTCAGTATTTATAACTTGCAAAGAAATGAATATCAGAGAGTGAGAGG
CCCGGGTTAATTAAGGAAAGGGCTAGATCATTCTTGAAGACGAAAGGGCCTCGTGATACGCCTATTTTTA
TAGGTTAATGTCATGATAATAATGGTTTCTTAGACGTCAGGTGGCACTTTTCGGGGAAATGTGCGCGGAA
CCCCTATTTGTTTATTTTTCTAAATACATTCAAATATGTATCCGCTCATGAGACAATAACCCTGATAAAT
GCTTCAATAATATTGAAAAAGGAAGAGTATGAGTATTCAACATTTCCGTGTCGCCCTTATTCCCTTTTTT
GCGGCATTTTGCCTTCCTGTTTTTGCTCACCCAGAAACGCTGGTGAAAGTAAAAGATGCTGAAGATCAGT
TGGGTGCACGAGTGGGTTACATCGAACTGGATCTCAACAGCGGTAAGATCCTTGAGAGTTTTCGCCCCGA
AGAACGTTTTCCAATGATGAGCACTTTTAAAGTTCTGCTATGTGGCGCGGTATTATCCCGTGTTGACGCC
GGGCAAGAGCAACTCGGTCGCCGCATACACTATTCTCAGAATGACTTGGTTGAGTACTCACCAGTCACAG
AAAAGCATCTTACGGATGGCATGACAGTAAGAGAATTATGCAGTGCTGCCATAACCATGAGTGATAACAC
TGCGGCCAACTTACTTCTGACAACGATCGGAGGACCGAAGGAGCTAACCGCTTTTTTGCACAACATGGGG
GATCATGTAACTCGCCTTGATCGTTGGGAACCGGAGCTGAATGAAGCCATACCAAACGACGAGCGTGACA
CCACGATGCCTGTAGCAATGGCAACAACGTTGCGCAAACTATTAACTGGCGAACTACTTACTCTAGCTTC
CCGGCAACAATTAATAGACTGGATGGAGGCGGATAAAGTTGCAGGACCACTTCTGCGCTCGGCCCTTCCG
GCTGGCTGGTTTATTGCTGATAAATCTGGAGCCGGTGAGCGTGGGTCTCGCGGTATCATTGCAGCACTGG
GGCCAGATGGTAAGCCCTCCCGTATCGTAGTTATCTACACGACGGGGAGTCAGGCAACTATGGATGAACG
AAATAGACAGATCGCTGAGATAGGTGCCTCACTGATTAAGCATTGGTAACTGTCAGACCAAGTTTACTCA
TATATACTTTAGATTGATTTAAAACTTCATTTTTAATTTAAAAGGATCTAGGTGAAGATCCTTTTTGATA
ATCTCATGACCAAAATCCCTTAACGTGAGTTTTCGTTCCACTGAGCGTCAGACCCCGTAGAAAAGATCAA
AGGATCTTCTTGAGATCCTTTTTTTCTGCGCGTAATCTGCTGCTTGCAAACAAAAAAACCACCGCTACCA
GCGGTGGTTTGTTTGCCGGATCAAGAGCTACCAACTCTTTTTCCGAAGGTAACTGGCTTCAGCAGAGCGC
AGATACCAAATACTGTTCTTCTAGTGTAGCCGTAGTTAGGCCACCACTTCAAGAACTCTGTAGCACCGCC
TACATACCTCGCTCTGCTAATCCTGTTACCAGTGGCTGCTGCCAGTGGCGATAAGTCGTGTCTTACCGGG
TTGGACTCAAGACGATAGTTACCGGATAAGGCGCAGCGGTCGGGCTGAACGGGGGGTTCGTGCACACAGC
CCAGCTTGGAGCGAACGACCTACACCGAACTGAGATACCTACAGCGTGAGCTATGAGAAAGCGCCACGCT
TCCCGAAGGGAGAAAGGCGGACAGGTATCCGGTAAGCGGCAGGGTCGGAACAGGAGAGCGCACGAGGGAG
CTTCCAGGGGGAAACGCCTGGTATCTTTATAGTCCTGTCGGGTTTCGCCACCTCTGACTTGAGCGTCGAT
TTTTGTGATGCTCGTCAGGGGGGCGGAGCCTATGGAAAAACGCCAGCAACGCGGCCTTTTTACGGTTCCT
GGCCTTTTGCTGGCCTTTTGCTCACATGTTCTTTCCTGCGTTATCCCCTGATTCTGTGGATAACCGTATT
ACCGCCTTTGAGTGAGCTGATACCGCTCGCCGCAGCCGAACGACCGAGCGCAGCGAGTCAGTGAGCGAGG
AAGCGGAAGAGCGCCCAATACGCAAACCGCCTCTCCCCGCGCGTTGGCCGATTCATTAATGCAGCAAGCT
CATGGCTGACTAATTTTTTTTATTTATGCAGAGGCCGAGGCCGCCTCGGCCTCTGAGCTATTCCAGAAGT
AGTGAGGAGGCTTTTTTGGAGGCCTAGGCTTTTGCAAAAAGCTCCCCGTGGCACGACAGGTTTCCCGACT
GGAAAGCGGGCAGTGAGCGCAACGCAATTAATGTGAGTTAGCTCACTCATTAGGCACCCCAGGCTTTACA
CTTTATGCTTCCGGCTCGTATGTTGTGTGGAATTGTGAGCGGATAACAATTTCACACAGGAAACAGCTAT
GACATGATTACGAATTTCACAAATAAAGCATTTTTTTCACTGCATTCTAGTTGTGGTTTGTCCAAACTCA
TCAATGTATCTTATCATGTCTGGATCAACTGGATAACTCAAGCTAACCAAAATCATCCCAAACTTCCCAC
CCCATACCCTATTACCACTGCCAATTACCTGTGGTTTCATTTACTCTAAACCTGTGATTCCTCTGAATTA
TTTTCATTTTAAAGAAATTGTATTTGTTAAATATGTACTACAAACTTAGTAGTTGGAAGGGCTAATTCAC
TCCCAAAGAAGACAAGATATCCTTGATCTGTGGATCTACCACACACAAGGCTACTTCCCTGATTAGCAGA
ACTACACACCAGGGCCAGGGGTCAGATATCCACTGACCTTTGGATGGTGCTACAAGCTAGTACCAGTTGA
GCCAGATAAGGTAGAAGAGGCCAATAAAGGAGAGAACACCAGCTTGTTACACCCTGTGAGCCTGCATGGG
ATGGATGACCCGGAGAGAGAAGTGTTAGAGTGGAGGTTTGACAGCCGCCTAGCATTTCATCACGTGGCCC
GAGAGCTGCATCCGGAGTACTTCAAGAACTGCTGATATCGAGCTTGCTACAAGGGACTTTCCGCTGGGGA
CTTTCCAGGGAGGCGTGGCCTGGGCGGGACTGGGGAGTGGCGAGCCCTCAGATCCTGCATATAAGCAGCT
GCTTTTTGCCTGTACTGGGTCTCTCTGGTTAGACCAGATCTGAGCCTGGGAGCTCTCTGGCTAACTAGGG
AACCCACTGCTTAAGCCTCAATAAAGCTTGCCTTGAGTGCTTCAAGTAGTGTGTGCCCGTCTGTTGTGTG
ACTCTGGTAACTAGAGATCCCTCAGACCCTTTTAGTCAGTGTGGAAAATCTCTAGCAGTGGCGCCCGAAC
AGGGACTTGAAAGCGAAAGGGAAACCAGAGGAGCTCTCTCGACGCAGGACTCGGCTTGCTGAAGCGCGCA
CGGCAAGAGGCGAGGGGCGGCGACTGGTGAGTACGCCAAAAATTTTGACTAGCGGAGGCTAGAAGGAGAG
AGATGGGTGCGAGAGCGTCAGTATTAAGCGGGGGAGAATTAGATCGCGATGGGAAAAAATTCGGTTAAGG
CCAGGGGGAAAGAAAAAATATAAATTAAAACATATAGTATGGGCAAGCAGGGAGCTAGAACGATTCGCAG
TTAATCCTGGCCTGTTAGAAACATCAGAAGGCTGTAGACAAATACTGGGACAGCTACAACCATCCCTTCA
GACAGGATCAGAAGAACTTAGATCATTATATAATACAGTAGCAACCCTCTATTGTGTGCATCAAAGGATA
GAGATAAAAGACACCAAGGAAGCTTTAGACAAGATAGAGGAAGAGCAAAACAAAAGTAAGACCACCGCAC
AGCAAGCGGCCGGCCGCTGATCTTCAGACCTGGAGGAGGAGATATGAGGGACAATTGGAGAAGTGAATTA
TATAAATATAAAGTAGTAAAAATTGAACCATTAGGAGTAGCACCCACCAAGGCAAAGAGAAGAGTGGTGC
AGAGAGAAAAAAGAGCAGTGGGAATAGGAGCTTTGTTCCTTGGGTTCTTGGGAGCAGCAGGAAGCACTAT
GGGCGCAGCGTCAATGACGCTGACGGTACAGGCCAGACAATTATTGTCTGGTATAGTGCAGCAGCAGAAC
AATTTGCTGAGGGCTATTGAGGCGCAACAGCATCTGTTGCAACTCACAGTCTGGGGCATCAAGCAGCTCC
AGGCAAGAATCCTGGCTGTGGAAAGATACCTAAAGGATCAACAGCTCCTGGGGATTTGGGGTTGCTCTGG
AAAACTCATTTGCACCACTGCTGTGCCTTGGAATGCTAGTTGGAGTAATAAATCTCTGGAACAGATTTGG
AATCACACGACCTGGATGGAGTGGGACAGAGAAATTAACAATTACACAAGCTTAATACACTCCTTAATTG
AAGAATCGCAAAACCAGCAAGAAAAGAATGAACAAGAATTATTGGAATTAGATAAATGGGCAAGTTTGTG
GAATTGGTTTAACATAACAAATTGGCTGTGGTATATAAAATTATTCATAATGATAGTAGGAGGCTTGGTA
GGTTTAAGAATAGTTTTTGCTGTACTTTCTATAGTGAATAGAGTTAGGCAGGGATATTCACCATTATCGT
TTCAGACCCACCTCCCAACCCCGAGGGGACCCGACAGGCCCGAAGGAATAGAAGAAGAAGGTGGAGAGAG
AGACAGAGACAGATCCATTCGATTAGTGAACGGATCTCGACGGTATCGCCGAATTCACAAATGGCAGTAT
TCATCCACAA
