>Addgene plasmid #116176 | pHAGE-BRAF-L584F | depositor partial sequence | sequence record 219049 | insert
ATGGCGGCGCTGAGCGGTGGCGGTGGTGGCGGCGCGGAGCCGGGCCAGGCTCTGTTCAACGGGGACATGG
AGCCCGAGGCCGGCGCCGGCGCCGGCGCCGCGGCCTCTTCGGCTGCGGACCCTGCCATTCCGGAGGAGGT
GTGGAATATCAAACAAATGATTAAGTTGACACAGGAACATATAGAGGCCCTATTGGACAAATTTGGTGGG
GAGCATAATCCACCATCAATATATCTGGAGGCCTATGAAGAATACACCAGCAAGCTAGATGCACTCCAAC
AAAGAGAACAACAGTTATTGGAATCTCTGGGGAACGGAACTGATTTTTCTGTTTCTAGCTCTGCATCAAT
GGATACCGTTACATCTTCTTCCTCTTCTAGCCTTTCAGTGCTACCTTCATCTCTTTCAGTTTTTCAAAAT
CCCACAGATGTGGCACGGAGCAACCCCAAGTCACCACAAAAACCTATCGTTAGAGTCTTCCTGCCCAACA
AACAGAGGACAGTGGTACCTGCAAGGTGTGGAGTTACAGTCCGAGACAGTCTAAAGAAAGCACTGATGAT
GAGAGGTCTAATCCCAGAGTGCTGTGCTGTTTACAGAATTCAGGATGGAGAGAAGAAACCAATTGGTTGG
GACACTGATATTTCCTGGCTTACTGGAGAAGAATTGCATGTGGAAGTGTTGGAGAATGTTCCACTTACAA
CACACAACTTTGTACGAAAAACGTTTTTCACCTTAGCATTTTGTGACTTTTGTCGAAAGCTGCTTTTCCA
GGGTTTCCGCTGTCAAACATGTGGTTATAAATTTCACCAGCGTTGTAGTACAGAAGTTCCACTGATGTGT
GTTAATTATGACCAACTTGATTTGCTGTTTGTCTCCAAGTTCTTTGAACACCACCCAATACCACAGGAAG
AGGCGTCCTTAGCAGAGACTGCCCTAACATCTGGATCATCCCCTTCCGCACCCGCCTCGGACTCTATTGG
GCCCCAAATTCTCACCAGTCCGTCTCCTTCAAAATCCATTCCAATTCCACAGCCCTTCCGACCAGCAGAT
GAAGATCATCGAAATCAATTTGGGCAACGAGACCGATCCTCATCAGCTCCCAATGTGCATATAAACACAA
TAGAACCTGTCAATATTGATGACTTGATTAGAGACCAAGGATTTCGTGGTGATGGAGGATCAACCACAGG
TTTGTCTGCTACCCCCCCTGCCTCATTACCTGGCTCACTAACTAACGTGAAAGCCTTACAGAAATCTCCA
GGACCTCAGCGAGAAAGGAAGTCATCTTCATCCTCAGAAGACAGGAATCGAATGAAAACACTTGGTAGAC
GGGACTCGAGTGATGATTGGGAGATTCCTGATGGGCAGATTACAGTGGGACAAAGAATTGGATCTGGATC
ATTTGGAACAGTCTACAAGGGAAAGTGGCATGGTGATGTGGCAGTGAAAATGTTGAATGTGACAGCACCT
ACACCTCAGCAGTTACAAGCCTTCAAAAATGAAGTAGGAGTACTCAGGAAAACACGACATGTGAATATCC
TACTCTTCATGGGCTATTCCACAAAGCCACAACTGGCTATTGTTACCCAGTGGTGTGAGGGCTCCAGCTT
GTATCACCATCTCCATATCATTGAGACCAAATTTGAGATGATCAAACTTATAGATATTGCACGACAGACT
GCACAGGGCATGGATTACTTACACGCCAAGTCAATCATCCACAGAGACCTCAAGAGTAATAATATATTTT
TTCATGAAGACCTCACAGTAAAAATAGGTGATTTTGGTCTAGCTACAGTGAAATCTCGATGGAGTGGGTC
CCATCAGTTTGAACAGTTGTCTGGATCCATTTTGTGGATGGCACCAGAAGTCATCAGAATGCAAGATAAA
AATCCATACAGCTTTCAGTCAGATGTATATGCATTTGGAATTGTTCTGTATGAATTGATGACTGGACAGT
TACCTTATTCAAACATCAACAACAGGGACCAGATAATTTTTATGGTGGGACGAGGATACCTGTCTCCAGA
TCTCAGTAAGGTACGGAGTAACTGTCCAAAAGCCATGAAGAGATTAATGGCAGAGTGCCTCAAAAAGAAA
AGAGATGAGAGACCACTCTTTCCCCAAATTCTCGCCTCTATTGAGCTGCTGGCCCGCTCATTGCCAAAAA
TTCACCGCAGTGCATCAGAACCCTCCTTGAATCGGGCTGGTTTCCAAACAGAGGATTTTAGTCTATATGC
TTGTGCTTCTCCAAAAACACCCATCCAGGCAGGGGGATATGGTGCGTTTCCTGTCCACTAG
